>Addgene plasmid #40239 | pAM1573 | depositor full sequence | sequence record 51665 | pAM1573 sequence 8415 bps
NAGCTTGTCATCTGCCGGATGAGGCAAAACCCTGCCTACGGCGCGATTACATCGTCCCAGCGCGATCGCT
CTTACTGTTGATGGCTCGTGCTTAAAAACAATGCAAACTTCACCGTTTCAGCTGGTGATTTTCGACTGTG
ATGGTGTGCTTGTTGATAGCGGAACGCATCACTAATCGCGTCTTTGCAGACATGCTCAATGAACTGGGTC
TGTTGGTGACTTTGGATGACATGTTTGAGCAGTTTGTGGGTCATTCCATGGCTGACTGTCTCAAACTAAT
TGAGCGACGGTTAGGCAATCCTCCACCCCCTGACTTTGTTCAGCACTATCAACGCCGTACCCGTATCGCG
TTAGAAACGCATCTACAAGCCGTTCCTGGGGTTGAAGAGGCTTTGGATGCTCTTGAATTGCCCTACTGTG
TTGCGTCCAGTGGTGATCATCAAAAGATGCGAACCACACTGAGCCTGACGAAGCTCTGGCCACGATTTGA
GGGACGAATCTTCAGCGTGACTGAAGTACCTCGCGGCAAGCCATTTCCCGATGTCTTTTTGTTGGCCGCC
GATCGCTTCGGGGTTAATCCTACGGCCTGCGCTGTGATCGAAGACACCCCCTTGGGAGTAGCGGCAGGCG
TGGCGGCAGGAATGCAAGTGTTTGGCTACGCGGGTTCCATGCCCGCTTGGCGTCTGCAAGAAGCCGGTGC
CCATCTCATTTTTGACGATATGCGACTGCTGCCCAGTCTGCTCCAATCGTCGCCAAAAGATAACTCCACA
GCATTGCCCAATCCCTAACCCCTGCTCGCGCCGCAACTACACACTAAACCGTTCCTGCGCGATCGCTCTT
ACTGTTGATGGCTCGTGCTTAAAAACAATGCAACCCTAACCGTTTCAGCTGGTGATTTTCGGACGATTTG
GCTTACAGGGATAACTGAGAGTCAACAGCCTCTGTCCGTCATTGCACACCCATCCATGCACTGGGGACTT
GACTCATGCTGAATCACATTTCCCTTGTCCATTGGGCGAGAGGGGAGGGGAATCTTCTGGACTCTTCACT
AAGCGGCGATCGCAGGTTCTTCTACCCAAGCAGTGGCGATCGCTTGATTGCAGTCTTCAATGCTGGCCTC
TGCAGCCATCGCCGCCACCAAAGCATCGTAGGCGGGACGTTGTTGCTCCAGTAAAGTCTTCGCCCGTAAC
AATCCCCAGCGACTGCGTAAATCCGCTTCGGCAGGATTGCGATCGAGTTGCCGCCACAGTTGTTTCCACT
GGGCGCGATCGTCAGCTCCCCCTTCCACGTTGCCGTAGACCAGTTGCTCTGCCGCTGCACCGGCCATCAA
CACCTGACACCACTGTTCCAGCGATCGCTGACTGAGTTGCCCCTGTGCGGCTTCGGCTTCTAGCGCAGCT
GCTTGGAACTGCACACCCCCGCGACCAGGTTGTCCTTGGCGCAGCGCTTCCCACGCTGAGAGGGTGTAGC
CCGTCACGGGTAACCGATATCGTCGACAGGCCTCTAGACCCGGGCTCGAGCTAGCAAGCTTGGCCGGATC
CGGCCGGATCCGGAGTTTGTAGAAACGCAAAAAGGCCATCCGTCAGGATGGCCTTCTGCTTAATTTGATG
CCTGGCAGTTTATGGCGGGCGTCCTGCCCGCCACCCTCCGGGCCGTTGCTTCGCAACGTTCAAATCCGCT
CCCGGCGGATTTGTCCTACTCAGGAGAGCGTTCACCGACAAACAACAGATAAAACGAAAGGCCCAGTCTT
TCGACTGAGCCTTTCGTTTTATTTGATGCCTGGCAGTTCCCTACTCTCGCATGGGGAGACCCCACACTAC
CATCGGCGCTACGGCGTTTCACTTCTGAGTTCGGCATGGGGTCAGGTGGGACCACCGCGCTACTGCCGCC
AGGCAAATTCTGTTTTATCAGCCGTTACCCCACCTACTAGCTAATCCCATCTGGGCACATCCGATGGCAA
GAGGCCCGAAGGTCCCCCTCTTTGGTCTTGCGACGTTATGCGGTATTAGCTACCGTTTCCAGTAGTTATC
CCCCTCCATCAGGCAGTTTCCCAGACATTACTCACCCGTCCGCCACTCGTCAGCAAAGAAGCAAGCTTAG
ATCCGTCACACGGGATAATACCGCGCCACATAGCAGAACTTTAAAAGTGCTCATCATTGGAAAACGTTCT
TCGGGGCGAAAACTCTCAAGGATCTTACCGCTGTTGAGATCCAGTTCGATGTAACCCACTCGTGCACCCA
ACTGATCTTCAGCATCTTTTACTTTCACCAGCGTTTCTGGGTGAGCAAAAACAGGAAGGCAAAATGCCGC
AAAAAAGGGAATAAGGGCGACACGGAAATGTTGAATACTCATACTCTTCCTTTTTCAATATTATTGAAGC
ATTTATCAGGGTTATTGTCTCATGAGCGGATACATATTTGAATGTATTTAGAAAAATAAACAAATAGGGG
TTCCGCGCACATTTCCCCGAAAAGTGCCACCTGACGTCTAAGAAACCATTATTATCATGACATTAACCTA
TAAAAATAGGCGTATCACGAGGCCCTTTCGTCTTCGAATAAATACCTGTGACGGAAGATCACTTCGCAGA
ATAAATAAATCCTGGTGTCCCTGTTGATACCGGGAAGCCCTGGGCCAACTTTTGGCGAAAATGAGACGTT
GATCGGCACGTAAGAGGTTCCAACTTTCACCATAATGAAATAAGATCACTACCGGGCGTATTTTTTGAGT
TATCGAGATTTTCAGGAGCTAAGGAAGCTAAAATGGAGAAAAAAATCACTGGATATACCACCGTTGATAT
ATCCCAATGGCATCGTAAAGAACATTTTGAGGCATTTCAGTCAGTTGCTCAATGTACCTATAACCAGACC
GTTCAGCTGGATATTACGGCCTTTTTAAAGACCGTAAAGAAAAATAAGCACAAGTTTTATCCGGCCTTTA
TTCACATTCTTGCCCGCCTGATGAATGCTCATCCGGAATTCCGTATGGCAATGAAAGACGGTGAGCTGGT
GATATGGGATAGTGTTCACCCTTGTTACACCGTTTTCCATGAGCAAACTGAAACGTTTTCATCGCTCTGG
AGTGAATACCACGACGATTTCCGGCAGTTTCTACACATATATTCGCAAGATGTGGCGTGTTACGGTGAAA
ACCTGGCCTATTTCCCTAAAGGGTTTATTGAGAATATGTTTTTCGTCTCAGCCAATCCCTGGGTGAGTTT
CACCAGTTTTGATTTAAACGTGGCCAATATGGACAACTTCTTCGCCCCCGTTTTCACCATGGGCAAATAT
TATACGCAAGGCGACAAGGTGCTGATGCCGCTGGCGATTCAGGTTCATCATGCCGTTTGTGATGGCTTCC
ATGTCGGCAGAATGCTTAATGAATTACAACAGTACTGCGATGAGTGGCAGGGCGGGGCGTAATTTTTTTA
AGGCAGTTATTGGTGCCCTTAAACGCCTGGTTGCTACGCCTGAATAAGTGATAATAAGCGGATGAATGGC
AGAAATTCGAAAGCAAATTCGACCCGGTCGTCGGTTCAGGGCAGGGTCGTTAAATAGCCGCTTATGTCTA
TTGCTGGTTTACCGGTTTATTGACTACCGGAAGCAGTGTGACCGTGTGCTTCTCAAATGCCTGAGGCCAG
TTTGCTCAGGCTCTCCCCGTGGAGGTAATAATTGACGATATGATCGACGGATCTGGTAACCCCAGCGCGG
TTGCTACCAAGTAGTGACCCGCTTCGTGATGCAAAATCCGCTGACGATATTCGGGCGATCGCTGCTGAAT
GCCATCGAGCAGTAACGTGGCACCCCGCCCCTGCCAAGTCACCGCATCCAGACTGAACAGCACCAAGAGG
CTAAAACCCAATCCCGCCGGTAGCAGCGGAGAACTACCCAGCATTGGTCCCACCAAAGCTAATGCCGTCG
TGGTAAAAATCGCGATCGCCGTCAGACTCAAGCCCAGTTCGCTCATGCTTCCTCATCTAGGTCACAGTCT
TCGGCGATCGCATCGATCTGATGCTGCAGCAAGCGTTTTCCATACCGGCGATCGCGCCGTCGCCCTTTCG
CTGCCGTGGCCCGCTTACGAGCTCGTTTATCGACCACGATCGCATCCAAATCCGCGATCGCTTCCCAGTC
CGGCAATTCAGTCTGGGGCGTCCGTTTCATTAATCCTGATCAGGCACGAAATTGCTGTGCGTAGTATCGC
GCATAGCGGCCAGCCTCTGCCAACAGCGCATCGTGATTGCCTGCCTCAACAATCTGGCCGCGCTCCATCA
CCAAGATGCGGCTGGCATTACGAACCGTAGCCAGACGGTGAGCAATGATAAAGACCGTCCGTCCCTGCAT
CACCCGTTCTAGGGCCTCTTGCACCAAGGTTTCGGACTCGGAATCAAGCGCCGAAGTCGCCTCATCCAGA
ATTAAAATGCGTGGATCCTCTACGCCGGACGCATCGTGGCCGGCATCACCGGCGCCACAGGTGCGGTTGC
TGGCGCCTATATCGCCGACATCACCGATGGGGAAGATCGGGCTCGCCACTTCGGGCTCATGAGCGCTTGT
TTCGGCGTGGGTATGGTGGCAGGCCCCGTGGCCGGGGGACTGTTGGGCGCCATCTCCTTGCATGCACCAT
TCCTTGCGGCGGCGGTGCTCAACGGCCTCAACCTACTACTGGGCTGCTTCCTAATGCAGGAGTCGCATAA
GGGAGAGCGTCGATCGACCGATGCCCTTGAGAGCCTTCAACCCAGTCAGCTCCTTCCGGTGGGCGCGGGG
CATGACTATCGTCGCCGCACTTATGACTGTCTTCTTTATCATGCAACTCGTAGGACAGGTGCCGGCAGCG
CTCTGGGTCATTTTCGGCGAGGACCGCTTTCGCTGGAGCGCGACGATGATCGGCCTGTCGCTTGCGGTAT
TCGGAATCTTGCACGCCCTCGCTCAAGCCTTCGTCACTGGTCCCGCCACCAAACGTTTCGGCGAGAAGCA
GGCCATTATCGCCGGCATGGCGGCCGACGCGCTGGGCTACGTCTTGCTGGCGTTCGCGACGCGAGGCTGG
ATGGCCTTCCCCATTATGATTCTTCTCGCTTCCGGCGGCATCGGGATGCCCGCGTTGCAGGCCATGCTGT
CCAGGCAGGTAGATGACGACCATCAGGGACAGCTTCAAGGATCGCTCGCGGCTCTTACCAGCCTAACTTC
GATCACTGGACCGCTGATCGTCACGGCGATTTATGCCGCCTCGGCGAGCACATGGAACGGGTTGGCATGG
ATTGTAGGCGCCGCCCTATACCTTGTCTGCCTCCCCGCGTTGCGTCGCGGTGCATGGAGCCGGGCCACCT
CGACCTGAATGGAAGCCGGCGGCACCTCGCTAACGGATTCACCACTCCAAGAATTGGAGCCAATCAATTC
TTGCGGAGAACTGTGAATGCGCAAACCAACCCTTGGCAGAACATATCCATCGCGTCCGCCATCTCCAGCA
GCCGCACGCGGCGCATCTCGGGCAGCGTTGGGTCCTGGCCACGGGTGCGCATGATCGTGCTCCTGTCGTT
GAGGACCCGGCTAGGCTGGCGGGGTTGCCTTACTGGTTAGCAGAATGAATCACCGATACGCGAGCGAACG
TGAAGCGACTGCTGCTGCAAAACGTCTGCGACCTGAGCAACAACATGAATGGTCTTCGGTTTCCGTGTTT
CGTAAAGTCTGGAAACGCGGAAGTCAGCGCCCTGCACCATTATGTTCCGGATCTGCATCGCAGGATGCTG
CTGGCTACCCTGTGGAACACCTACATCTGTATTAACGAAGCGCTGGCATTGACCCTGAGTGATTTTTCTC
TGGTCCCGCCGCATCCATACCGCCAGTTGTTTACCCTCACAACGTTCCAGTAACCGGGCATGTTCATCAT
CAGTAACCCGTATCGTGAGCATCCTCTCTCGTTTCATCGGTATCATTACCCCCATGAACAGAAATCCCCC
TTACACGGAGGCATCAGTGACCAAACAGGAAAAAACCGCCCTTAACATGGCCCGCTTTATCAGAAGCCAG
ACATTAACGCTTCTGGAGAAACTCAACGAGCTGGACGCGGATGAACAGGCAGACATCTGTGAATCGCTTC
ACGACCACGCTGATGAGCTTTACCGCAGCTGCCTCGCGCGTTTCGGTGATGACGGTGAAAACCTCTGACA
CATGCAGCTCCCGGAGACGGTCACAGCTTGTCTGTAAGCGGATGCCGGGAGCAGACAAGCCCGTCAGGGC
GCGTCAGCGGGTGTTGGCGGGTGTCGGGGCGCAGCCATGACCCAGTCACGTAGCGATAGCGGAGTGTATA
CTGGCTTAACTATGCGGCATCAGAGCAGATTGTACTGAGAGTGCACCATATGCGGTGTGAAATACCGCAC
AGATGCGTAAGGAGAAAATACCGCATCAGGCGCTCTTCCGCTTCCTCGCTCACTGACTCGCTGCGCTCGG
TCGTTCGGCTGCGGCGAGCGGTATCAGCTCACTCAAAGGCGGTAATACGGTTATCCACAGAATCAGGGGA
TAACGCAGGAAAGAACATGTGAGCAAAAGGCCAGCAAAAGGCCAGGAACCGTAAAAAGGCCGCGTTGCTG
GCGTTTTTCCATAGGCTCCGCCCCCCTGACGAGCATCACAAAAATCGACGCTCAAGTCAGAGGTGGCGAA
ACCCGACAGGACTATAAAGATACCAGGCGTTTCCCCCTGGAAGCTCCCTCGTGCGCTCTCCTGTTCCGAC
CCTGCCGCTTACCGGATACCTGTCCGCCTTTCTCCCTTCGGGAAGCGTGGCGCTTTCTCATAGCTCACGC
TGTAGGTATCTCAGTTCGGTGTAGGTCGTTCGCTCCAAGCTGGGCTGTGTGCACGAACCCCCCGTTCAGC
CCGACCGCTGCGCCTTATCCGGTAACTATCGTCTTGAGTCCAACCCGGTAAGACACGACTTATCGCCACT
GGCAGCAGCCACTGGTAACAGGATTAGCAGAGCGAGGTATGTAGGCGGTGCTACAGAGTTCTTGAAGTGG
TGGCCTAACTACGGCTACACTAGAAGGACAGTATTTGGTATCTGCGCTCTGCTGAAGCCAGTTACCTTCG
GAAAAAGAGTTGGTAGCTCTTGATCCGGCAAACAAACCACCGCTGGTAGCGGTGGTTTTTTTGTTTGCAA
GCAGCAGATTACGCGCAGAAAAAAAGGATCTCAAGAAGATCCTTTGATCTTTTCTACGGGGTCTGACGCT
CAGTGGAACGAAAACTCACGTTAAGGGATTTTGGTCATGAGATTATCAAAAAGGATCTTCACCTAGATCC
TTTTAAATTAAAAATGAAGTTTTAAATCAATCTAAAGTATATATGAGTAAACTTGGTCTGACAGTTACCA
ATGCTTAATCAGTGAGGCACCTATCTCAGCGATCTGTCTATTTCGTTCATCCATAGTTGCCTGACTCCCC
GTCGTGTAGATAACTACGATACGGGAGGGCTTACCATCTGGCCCCAGTGCTGCAATGATACCGCGAGACC
CACGCTCACCGGCTCCAGATTTATCAGCAATAAACCAGCCAGCCGGAAGGGCCGAGCGCAGAAGTGGTCC
TGCAACTTTATCCGCCTCCATCCAGTCTATTAATTGTTGCCGGGAAGCTAGAGTAAGTAGTTCGCCAGTT
AATAGTTTGCGCAACGTTGTTGCCATTGCTGCAGGCATCGTGGTGTCACGCTCGTCGTTTGGTATGGCTT
CATTCAGCTCCGGTTCCCAACGATCAAGGCGAGTTACATGATCCCCCATGTTGTGCAAAAAAGCGGTTAG
CTCCTTCGGTCCTCCGATCGTTGTCAGAAGTAAGTTGGCCGCAGTGTTATCACTCATGGTTATGGCAGCA
CTGCATAATTCTCTTACTGTCATGCCATCCGTAAGATGCTTTTCTGTGACTGGTGAGTACTCAACCAAGT
CATTCTGAGAATAGTGTATGCGGCGACCGAGTTGCTCTTGCCCGGCGTCAACACGGGATAATACCGCGCC
ACATAGCAGAACTTTAAAAGTGCTCATCATTGGAAAACGTTCTTCGGGGCGAAAACTCTCAAGGATCTTA
CCGCTGTTGAGATCCAGTTCGATGTAACCCACTCGTGCACCCAACTGATCTTCAGCATCTTTTACTTTCA
CCAGCGTTTCTGGGTGAGCAAAAACAGGAAGGCAAAATGCCGCAAAAAAGGGAATAAGGGCGACACGGAA
ATGTTGAATACTCATACTCTTCCTTTTTCAATATTATTGAAGCATTTATCAGGGTTATTGTCTCATGAGC
GGATACATATTTGAATGTATTTAGAAAAATAAACAAATAGGGGTTCCGCGCACATTTCCCCGAAAAGTGC
CACCTGACGTCTAAGAAACCATTATTATCATGACATTAACCTATAAAAATAGGCGTATCACGAGGCCCTT
TCGTCTTCAAGAATT
Features (pLannotate 1.2.2; 16 found; start..end, strand, type, name):
    513..650     +  CDS            PUDP (fragment): HDHD1_HUMAN - Also known as DXF68S1E, FAM16AX, GS1, HDHD1, HDHD1A. Experimental evidence at protein level: Swiss-Prot protein existence level 1. Dephosphorylates pseudouridine 5'-phosphate, a potential intermediate in rRNA degradation. Pseudouridine is then excreted intact in urine. From Homo sapiens (Human).
   1570..1597    -  terminator     rrnB T2 terminator: transcription terminator T2 from the E. coli rrnB gene
   1689..1775    -  terminator     rrnB T1 terminator: Escherichia coli rrnB; transcription terminator T1 from the E. coli rrnB gene
   1865..2095    -  ncRNA          SSU rRNA archaea: Accession: RF01959 - Archaeal small subunit ribosomal RNA
   2108..2352    -  CDS            AmpR (fragment): β-lactamase; bla; confers resistance to ampicillin, carbenicillin, and related antibiotics
   2353..2457    -  promoter       AmpR promoter: bla
   2660..2762    +  promoter       cat promoter: promoter of the E. coli cat gene encoding chloramphenicol acetyltransferase
   2763..3422    +  CDS            CmR: chloramphenicol acetyltransferase; cat; confers resistance to chloramphenicol
   4179..4427    -  CDS            msbA (fragment): MSBA_SALTY - Experimental evidence at protein level: Swiss-Prot protein existence level 1. Involved in lipopolysaccharide (LPS) biosynthesis. Translocates lipid A-core from the inner to the outer leaflet of the inner membrane. Transmembrane domains (TMD) form a pore in the inner membrane and the ATP-binding domain (NBD) is responsible for energy generation. From Salmonella typhimurium (strain LT2 / SGSC1412 / ATCC 700720).
   4421..5328    +  CDS            TcR (fragment): tetracycline efflux protein; tet; confers resistance to tetracycline
   5570..5950    -  CDS            YPB1_ECOLX: Protein predicted: Swiss-Prot protein existence level 4. From Escherichia coli.
   5967..6158    +  CDS            rop: Rop protein, which maintains plasmids at low copy number; rop
   6260..6400    +  misc_feature   bom: basis of mobility region from pBR322
   6586..7174    -  rep_origin     ori: high-copy-number ColE1/pMB1/pBR322/pUC origin of replication
   7345..8205    -  CDS            AmpR: β-lactamase; bla; confers resistance to ampicillin, carbenicillin, and related antibiotics
   8206..8310    -  promoter       AmpR promoter: bla
