[The description below was written by a language model from this plasmid's Addgene catalogue record and pLannotate feature annotations shown in this document.]
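Description:
pAM1573 is a cyanobacterial cloning vector of about 8.4 kb that delivers DNA into neutral site II (NSII) of the Synechococcus elongatus PCC 7942 chromosome. It was made from the parent plasmid pAM1572 by inserting a chloramphenicol resistance cassette as a BamHI fragment into a BglII site, oriented so that it reads away from the multiple cloning site. The E. coli portion resembles pBR322: the feature table shows a ColE1/pMB1-type origin, the rop gene (which holds copy number down), the bom mobilisation region, a truncated tetracycline resistance gene, and an intact β-lactamase gene with its promoter. The plasmid is therefore propagated in E. coli under ampicillin and chloramphenicol selection. No cyanobacterial replication origin is annotated.

The integration platform consists of the cat promoter and chloramphenicol acetyltransferase gene, a set of unique cloning sites (NheI, XhoI, SmaI, XbaI, StuI, SalI and EcoRV), and nearby rrnB T1 and T2 terminators, which typically insulate cloned sequences from read-through transcription. A leftover partial bla fragment with its promoter lies next to the cassette. The NSII sequences themselves are not labelled by the automated annotation. Fragmentary hits to a human PUDP protein, Salmonella msbA and an archaeal rRNA are probably weak similarity matches, and the first two may lie within the Synechococcus flanking DNA, though the record does not confirm this. No promoter is supplied for the cloned insert.

In use, a gene or reporter fusion placed in the cloning sites would be carried into the chromosome together with the chloramphenicol marker by homologous recombination at NSII, while the E. coli backbone is left behind. The associated publication concerns bioluminescence reporters for studying circadian rhythms in cyanobacteria.
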