Addgene plasmid #40239: pAM1573
Depositing lab: Susan Golden. Depositing organization: University of California, San Diego (UCSD). Publication: Application of bioluminescence to the study of circadian rhythms in cyanobacteria. Andersson CR, Tsinoremas NF, Shelton J, Lebedeva NV, Yarrow J, Min H, Golden SS. Methods Enzymol. 2000;305:527-42. PubMed 10812624.
Backbone
  Vector backbone: 1572
  Total vector size (bp): 8400
  Vector type: Cyanobacteria cloning vector
Growth in bacteria
  Bacterial resistance: Chloramphenicol and Ampicillin, 25 & 100 μg/mL
  Growth temperature: 37°C
  Growth strain: DH10B
  Copy number: Unknown
Gene/Insert
  Gene/Insert name: Cm Resistance, neutral site II integration platform for Synechococcus
  Species: Synechococcus elongatus PCC 7942
  Insert size (bp): 1600
  Promoter: n/a
  Cloning method: Restriction Enzyme; 5′ cloning site n/a (unknown if destroyed); 3′ cloning site n/a (unknown if destroyed)
  Sequencing primers: 5′ n/a; 3′ n/a
Terms and licenses: Academic/Nonprofit Terms; Industry Terms: Not Available to Industry
Depositor comments: NSII vector cloning sites: NheI, XhoI, SmaI, XbaI, StuI, SalI, and EcoRV. Chloramphenicol cassette from pUC1819 (Cm resistant) as a BamHI fragment into BglII site of pAM1572 such that it reads away from the MCS and a ScaI digest gives a 3.9kb band. NSII vector; unique cloning sites NheI, XhoI, SmaI, XbaI, StuI, SalI, EcoRV.
How to cite: pAM1573 was a gift from Susan Golden (Addgene plasmid # 40239 ; http://n2t.net/addgene:40239 ; RRID:Addgene_40239)
