>Addgene plasmid #40239 | pAM1573 | addgene partial sequence | sequence record 72596 | pNS2-rev 5'-GCCACGTTACTGCTCGATGG-3'
GCGGATTTTGCATCACGAAGCGGGTCACTACTTGGTAGCAACCGCGCTGGGGTTACCAGATCCGTCGATC
ATATCGTCAATTATTACCTCCACGGGGAGAGCCTGAGCAAACTGGCCTCAGGCATTTGAGAAGCACACGG
TCACACTGCTTCCGGTAGTCAATAAACCGGTAAACCAGCAATAGACATAAGCGGCTATTTAACGACCCTG
CCCTGAACCGACGACCGGGTCGAATTTGCTTTCGAATTTCTGCCATTCATCCGCTTATTATCACTTATTC
AGGCGTAGCAACCAGGCGTTTAAGGGCACCAATAACTGCCTTAAAAAAATTACGCCCCGCCCTGCCACTC
ATCGCAGTACTGTTGTAATTCATTAAGCATTCTGCCGACATGGAAGCCATCACAAACGGCATGATGAACC
TGAATCGCCAGCGGCATCAGCACCTTGTCGCCTTGCGTATAATATTTGCCCATGGTGAAAACGGGGGCGA
AGAAGTTGTCCATATTGGCCACGTTTAAATCAAAACTGGTGAAACTCACCCAGGGATTGGCTGAGACGAA
AAACATATTCTCAATAAACCCTTTAGGGAAATAGGCCAGGTTTTCACCGTAACACGCCACATCTTGCGAA
TATATGTGTAGAAACTGCCGGAAATCGTCGTGGTATTCACTCCAGAGCGATGAAAACGTTTCAGTTTGCT
CATGGAAAACGGTGTAACAAGGGTGAACACTATCCCATATCACCAGCTCACCGTCTTTCATTGCCATACG
GAATTCCGGATGAGCATTCATCAGGCGGGCAAGAATGTGAATAAAGGCCGGATAAAACTTGTGCTTATTT
TTCTTTACGGTCTTTAAAAAGGCCGTAATATCCAGCTGAACGGTCTGGTTATAGGTACATTGAGCAACTG
ACTGAAATGCCTCAAAATGTTCTTTACGATGCCATTGGGATATATCAACGGTGGTATATCCAGTGATTTT
TTTCTCCATTTTAGCTTCCTTAGCTCCTGAAAATCTCGATAACTCAAAAAATACGCCCGG
