>Addgene plasmid #40239 | pAM1573 | addgene partial sequence | sequence record 72597 | pNS2-fwd 5'-ACCAGGTTGTCCTTGGCGCAG-3'
CGGGTAACCGATATCGTCGACAGGCCTCTAGACCCGGGCTCGAGCTAGCAAGCTTGGCCGGATCCGGCCG
GATCCGGAGTTTGTAGAAACGCAAAAAGGCCATCCGTCAGGATGGCCTTCTGCTTAATTTGATGCCTGGC
AGTTTATGGCGGGCGTCCTGCCCGCCACCCTCCGGGCCGTTGCTTCGCAACGTTCAAATCCGCTCCCGGC
GGATTTGTCCTACTCAGGAGAGCGTTCACCGACAAACAACAGATAAAACGAAAGGCCCAGTCTTTCGACT
GAGCCTTTCGTTTTATTTGATGCCTGGCAGTTCCCTACTCTCGCATGGGGAGACCCCACACTACCATCGG
CGCTACGGCGTTTCACTTCTGAGTTCGGCATGGGGTCAGGTGGGACCACCGCGCTACTGCCGCCAGGCAA
ATTCTGTTTTATCAGCCGTTACCCCACCTACTAGCTAATCCCATCTGGGCACATCCGATGGCAAGAGGCC
CGAAGGTCCCCCTCTTTGGTCTTGCGACGTTATGCGGTATTAGCTACCGTTTCCAGTAGTTATCCCCCTC
CATCAGGCAGTTTCCCAGACATTACTCACCCGTCCGCCACTCGTCAGCAAAGAAGCAAGCTTAGATCCGT
CACACGGGATAATACCGCGCCACATAGCAGAACTTTAAAAGTGCTCATCATTGGAAAACGTTCTTCGGGG
CGAAAACTCTCAAGGATCTTACCGCTGTTGAGATCCAGTTCGATGTAACCCACTCGTGCACCCAACTGAT
CTTCAGCATCTTTTACTTTCACCAGCGTTTCTGGGTGAGCAAAAACAGGAAGGCAAAATGCCGCAAAAAA
GGGAATAAGGGCGACACGGAAATGTTGAATACTCATACTCTTCCTTTTTCAATATTATTGAAGCATTTAT
CAGGGTTATTGTCTCATGAGCGGATACATATTTGAATGTATTTAGAAAAATAAACAAATAGGGGTTCCGC
GCACATTTCCCCGAAAAGTGCCACCTGAC
